>Addgene plasmid #26831 | pXP218 | depositor full sequence | sequence record 12699 | Author sequence
TCGCGCGTTTCGGTGATGACGGTGAAAACCTCTGACACATGCAGCTCCCGGAGACGGTCACAGCTTGTCT
GTAAGCGGATGCCGGGAGCAGACAAGCCCGTCAGGGCGCGTCAGCGGGTGTTGGCGGGTGTCGGGGCTGG
CTTAACTATGCGGCATCAGAGCAGATTGTACTGAGAGTGCACCATATGCGGTGTGAAATACCGCACAGAT
GCGTAAGGAGAAAATACCGCATCAGGCGCCATTCGCCATTCAGGCTGCGCAACTGTTGGGAAGGGCGATC
GGTGCGGGCCTCTTCGCTATTACGCCAGCTGGCGAAAGGGGGATGTGCTGCAAGGCGATTAAGTTGGGTA
ACGCCAGGGTTTTCCCAGTCACGACGTTGTAAAACGACGGCCAGTGCCAAGCTTGCATGCCTGCAGGTCG
ACTCTAGAGGATCCCCGGGATAACTTCGTATAATGTATGCTATACGAAGTTATGGGTAATAACTGATATA
ATTAAATTGAAGCTCTAATTTGTGAGTTTAGTATACATGCATTTACTTATAATACAGTTTTTTAGTTTTG
CTGGCCGCATCTTCTCAAATATGCTTCCCAGCCTGCTTTTCTGTAACGTTCACCCTCTACCTTAGCATCC
CTTCCCTTTGCAAATAGTCCTCTTCCAACAATAATAATGTCAGATCCTGTAGAGACCACATCATCCACGG
TTCTATACTGTTGACCCAATGCGTCTCCCTTGTCATCTAAACCCACACCGGGTGTCATAATCAACCAATC
GTAACCTTCATCTCTTCCACCCATGTCTCTTTGAGCAATAAAGCCGATAACAAAATCTTTGTCGCTCTTC
GCAATGTCAACAGTACCCTTAGTATATTCTCCAGTAGCTAGGGAGCCCTTGCATGACAATTCTGCTAACA
TCAAAAGGCCTCTAGGTTCCTTTGTTACTTCTTCCGCCGCCTGCTTCAAACCGCTAACAATACCTGGGCC
CACCACACCGTGTGCATTCGTAATGTCTGCCCATTCTGCTATTCTGTATACACCCGCAGAGTACTGCAAT
TTGACTGTATTACCAATGTCAGCAAATTTTCTGTCTTCGAAGAGTAAAAAATTGTACTTGGCGGATAATG
CCTTTAGCGGCTTAACTGTGCCCTCCATGGAAAAATCAGTCAAGATATCCACATGTGTTTTTAGTAAACA
AATTTTGGGACCTAATGCTTCAACTAACTCCAGTAATTCCTTGGTGGTACGAACATCCAATGAAGCACAC
AAGTTTGTTTGCTTTTCGTGCATGATATTAAATAGCTTGGCAGCAACAGGACTAGGATGAGTAGCAGCAC
GTTCCTTATATGTAGCTTTCGACATGATTTATCTTCGTTTCCTGCAGGTTTTTGTTCTGTGCAGTTGGGT
TAAGAATACTGGGCAATTTCATGTTTCTTCAACACCACATATGCGTATATATACCAATCTAAGTCTGTGC
TCCTTCCTTCGTTCTTCCTTCTGCTCGGAGATTACCGAATCAAAAAAATTTCAAAGAAACCGGAATCAAA
AAAAAGAACAAAAAAAAAAAAGATGAATTGAAAAGCTTTATGGACCCTGATAACTTCGTATAATGTATGC
TATACGAAGTTATCCCGGGTACCGAGCTCGAATTCGTATGATCCAATATCAAAGGAAATGATAGCATTGA
AGGATGAGACTAATCCAATTGAGGAGTGGCAGCATATAGAACAGCTAAAGGGTAGTGCTGAAGGAAGCAT
ACGATACCCCGCATGGAATGGGATAATATCACAGGAGGTACTAGACTACCTTTCATCCTACATAAATAGA
CGCATATAAGTACGCATTTAAGCATAAACACGCACTATGCCGTTCTTCTCATGTATATATATATACAGGC
AACACGCAGATATAGGTGCGACGTGAACAGTGAGCTGTATGTGCGCAGCTCGCGTTGCATTTTCGGAAGC
GCTCGTTTTCGGAAACGCTTTGAAGTTCCTATTCCGAAGTTCCTATTCTCTAGAAAGTATAGGAACTTCA
GAGCGCTTTTGAAAACCAAAAGCGCTCTGAAGACGCACTTTCAAAAAACCAAAAACGCACCGGACTGTAA
CGAGCTACTAAAATATTGCGAATACCGCTTCCACAAACATTGCTCAAAAGTATCTCTTTGCTATATATCT
CTGTGCTATATCCCTATATAACCTACCCATCCACCTTTCGCTCCTTGAACTTGCATCTAAACTCGACCTC
TACATTTTTTATGTTTATCTCTAGTATTACTCTTTAGACAAAAAAATTGTAGTAAGAACTATTCATAGAG
TGAATCGAAAACAATACGAAAATGTAAACATTTCCTATACGTAGTATATAGAGACAAAATAGAAGAAACC
GTTCATAATTTTCTGACCAATGAAGAATCATCAACGCTATCACTTTCTGTTCACAAAGTATGCGCAATCC
ACATCGGTATAGAATATAATCGGGGATGCCTTTATCTTGAAAAAATGCACCCGCAGCTTCGCTAGTAATC
AGTAAACGCGGGAAGTGGAGTCAGGCTTTTTTTATGGAAGAGAAAATAGACACCAAAGTAGCCTTCTTCT
AACCTTAACGGACCTACAGTGCAAAAAGTTATCAAGAGACTGCATTATAGAGCGCACAAAGGAGAAAAAA
AGTAATCTAAGATGCTTTGTTAGAAAAATAGCGCTCTCGGGATGCATTTTTGTAGAACAAAAAAGAAGTA
TAGATTCTTTGTTGGTAAAATAGCGCTCTCGCGTTGCATTTCTGTTCTGTAAAAATGCAGCTCAGATTCT
TTGTTTGAAAAATTAGCGCTCTCGCGTTGCATTTTTGTTTTACAAAAATGAAGCACAGATTCTTCGTTGG
TAAAATAGCGCTTTCGCGTTGCATTTCTGTTCTGTAAAAATGCAGCTCAGATTCTTTGTTTGAAAAATTA
GCGCTCTCGCGTTGCATTTTTGTTCTACAAAATGAAGCACAGATGCTTCGTTGAATTCGTAATCATGGTC
ATAGCTGTTTCCTGTGTGAAATTGTTATCCGCTCACAATTCCACACAACATACGAGCCGGAAGCATAAAG
TGTAAAGCCTGGGGTGCCTAATGAGTGAGCTAACTCACATTAATTGCGTTGCGCTCACTGCCCGCTTTCC
AGTCGGGAAACCTGTCGTGCCAGCTGCATTAATGAATCGGCCAACGCGCGGGGAGAGGCGGTTTGCGTAT
TGGGCGCTCTTCCGCTTCCTCGCTCACTGACTCGCTGCGCTCGGTCGTTCGGCTGCGGCGAGCGGTATCA
GCTCACTCAAAGGCGGTAATACGGTTATCCACAGAATCAGGGGATAACGCAGGAAAGAACATGTGAGCAA
AAGGCCAGCAAAAGGCCAGGAACCGTAAAAAGGCCGCGTTGCTGGCGTTTTTCCATAGGCTCCGCCCCCC
TGACGAGCATCACAAAAATCGACGCTCAAGTCAGAGGTGGCGAAACCCGACAGGACTATAAAGATACCAG
GCGTTTCCCCCTGGAAGCTCCCTCGTGCGCTCTCCTGTTCCGACCCTGCCGCTTACCGGATACCTGTCCG
CCTTTCTCCCTTCGGGAAGCGTGGCGCTTTCTCATAGCTCACGCTGTAGGTATCTCAGTTCGGTGTAGGT
CGTTCGCTCCAAGCTGGGCTGTGTGCACGAACCCCCCGTTCAGCCCGACCGCTGCGCCTTATCCGGTAAC
TATCGTCTTGAGTCCAACCCGGTAAGACACGACTTATCGCCACTGGCAGCAGCCACTGGTAACAGGATTA
GCAGAGCGAGGTATGTAGGCGGTGCTACAGAGTTCTTGAAGTGGTGGCCTAACTACGGCTACACTAGAAG
GACAGTATTTGGTATCTGCGCTCTGCTGAAGCCAGTTACCTTCGGAAAAAGAGTTGGTAGCTCTTGATCC
GGCAAACAAACCACCGCTGGTAGCGGTGGTTTTTTTGTTTGCAAGCAGCAGATTACGCGCAGAAAAAAAG
GATCTCAAGAAGATCCTTTGATCTTTTCTACGGGGTCTGACGCTCAGTGGAACGAAAACTCACGTTAAGG
GATTTTGGTCATGAGATTATCAAAAAGGATCTTCACCTAGATCCTTTTAAATTAAAAATGAAGTTTTAAA
TCAATCTAAAGTATATATGAGTAAACTTGGTCTGACAGTTACCAATGCTTAATCAGTGAGGCACCTATCT
CAGCGATCTGTCTATTTCGTTCATCCATAGTTGCCTGACTCCCCGTCGTGTAGATAACTACGATACGGGA
GGGCTTACCATCTGGCCCCAGTGCTGCAATGATACCGCGAGACCCACGCTCACCGGCTCCAGATTTATCA
GCAATAAACCAGCCAGCCGGAAGGGCCGAGCGCAGAAGTGGTCCTGCAACTTTATCCGCCTCCATCCAGT
CTATTAATTGTTGCCGGGAAGCTAGAGTAAGTAGTTCGCCAGTTAATAGTTTGCGCAACGTTGTTGCCAT
TGCTACAGGCATCGTGGTGTCACGCTCGTCGTTTGGTATGGCTTCATTCAGCTCCGGTTCCCAACGATCA
AGGCGAGTTACATGATCCCCCATGTTGTGCAAAAAAGCGGTTAGCTCCTTCGGTCCTCCGATCGTTGTCA
GAAGTAAGTTGGCCGCAGTGTTATCACTCATGGTTATGGCAGCACTGCATAATTCTCTTACTGTCATGCC
ATCCGTAAGATGCTTTTCTGTGACTGGTGAGTACTCAACCAAGTCATTCTGAGAATAGTGTATGCGGCGA
CCGAGTTGCTCTTGCCCGGCGTCAATACGGGATAATACCGCGCCACATAGCAGAACTTTAAAAGTGCTCA
TCATTGGAAAACGTTCTTCGGGGCGAAAACTCTCAAGGATCTTACCGCTGTTGAGATCCAGTTCGATGTA
ACCCACTCGTGCACCCAACTGATCTTCAGCATCTTTTACTTTCACCAGCGTTTCTGGGTGAGCAAAAACA
GGAAGGCAAAATGCCGCAAAAAAGGGAATAAGGGCGACACGGAAATGTTGAATACTCATACTCTTCCTTT
TTCAATATTGGCCGCAAATTAAAGCCTTCGAGCGTCCCAAAACCTTCTCAAGCAAGGTTTTCAGTATAAT
GTTACATGCGTACACGCGTCTGTACAGAAAAAAAAGAAAAATTTGAAATATAAATAACGTTCTTAATACT
AACATAACTATAAAAAAATAAATAGGGACCTAGACTTCAGGTTGTCTAACTCCTTCCTTTTCGGTTAGAG
CGGATGTGGGGGGAGGGCGTGAATGTAAGCGTGACATAACTAATTACATGACTCGAGTGCGCAGATATCA
CTAGTATATTTGTTGTAAAAAGTAGATAATTACTTCCTTGATGATCTGTAAAAAAGAGAAAAAGAAAGCA
TCTAAGAACTTGAAAAACTACGAATTAGAAAAGACCAAATATGTATTTCTTGCATTGACCAATTTATGCA
AGTTTATATATATGTAAATGTAAGTTTCACGAGGTTCTACTAAACTAAACCACCCCCTTGGTTAGAAGAA
AAGAGTGTGTGAGAACAGGCTGTTGTTGTCACACGATTCGGACAATTCTGTTTGAAAGAGAGAGAGTAAC
AGTACGATCGAACGAACTTTGCTCTGGAGATCACAGTGGGCATCATAGCATGTGGTACTAAACCCTTTCC
CGCCATTCCAGAACCTTCGATTGCTTGTTACAAAACCTGTGAGCCGTCGCTAGGACCTTGTTGTGTGACG
AAATTGGAAGCTGCAATCAATAGGAAGACAGGAAGTCGAGCGTGTCTGGGTTTTTTCAGTTTTGTTCTTT
TTGCAAACAAATCACGAGCGACGGTAATTTCTTTCTCGATAAGAGGCCACGTGCTTTATGAGGGTAACAT
CAATTCAAGAAGGAGGGAAACACTTCCTTTTTCTGGCCCTGATAATAGTATGAGGGTGAAGCCAAAATAA
AGGATTCGCGCCCAAATCGGCATCTTTAAATGCAGGTATGCGATAGTTCCTCACTCTTTCCTTACTCACG
AGTAATTCTTGCAAATGCCTAATATTATTGAAGCATTTATCAGGGTTATTGTCTCATGAGCGGATACATA
TTTGAATGTATTTAGAAAAATAAACAAATAGGGGTTCCGCGCACATTTCCCCGAAAAGTGCCACCTGACG
TCTAAGAAACCATTATTATCATGACATTAACCTATAAAAATAGGCGTATCACGAGGCCCTTTCGTC
Features (pLannotate 1.2.2; 20 found; start..end, strand, type, name):
    137..236     +  misc_feature   bom (fragment): basis of mobility region from pBR322
    242..396     -  CDS            lacZα (fragment): LacZα fragment of β-galactosidase; lacZ fragment
    399..439     -  misc_feature   MCS (fragment): pUC18/19 multiple cloning site
    440..473     -  protein_bind   loxP: Cre-mediated recombination occurs in the 8-bp core sequence (GCATACAT). Cre recombinase
    552..1355    -  CDS            URA3: orotidine-5'-phosphate decarboxylase, required for uracil biosynthesis; S. cerevisiae URA3; yeast auxotrophic marker, counterselectable with 5-fluoroorotic acid (5-FOA)
   1356..1572    -  promoter       URA3 promoter: S. cerevisiae URA3
   1590..1623    -  protein_bind   loxP: Cre-mediated recombination occurs in the 8-bp core sequence (GCATACAT). Cre recombinase
   1624..1645    -  misc_feature   MCS (fragment): pUC18/19 multiple cloning site
   1650..2992    +  rep_origin     2μ ori: yeast 2μ plasmid origin of replication
   2992..3012    -  CDS            lacZα (fragment): LacZα fragment of β-galactosidase; lacZ fragment
   3032..3048    -  protein_bind   lac operator: The lac repressor binds to the lac operator to inhibit transcription in E. coli. This inhibition can be relieved by adding lactose or isopropyl-β-D-thiogalactopyranoside (IPTG). lac repressor encoded by lacI
   3056..3086    -  promoter       lac promoter: promoter for the E. coli lac operon
   3101..3122    -  protein_bind   CAP binding site: CAP binding activates transcription in the presence of cAMP. E. coli catabolite activator protein
   3135..3227    -  CDS            lacI (fragment): lac repressor; lacI; The lac repressor binds to the lac operator to inhibit transcription in E. coli. This inhibition can be relieved by adding lactose or isopropyl-β-D-thiogalactopyranoside (IPTG).
   3410..3998    -  rep_origin     ori: high-copy-number ColE1/pMB1/pBR322/pUC origin of replication
   4169..5029    -  CDS            AmpR: β-lactamase; bla; confers resistance to ampicillin, carbenicillin, and related antibiotics
   5030..5049    -  promoter       AmpR promoter (fragment): bla
   5054..5301    -  terminator     CYC1 terminator: S. cerevisiae CYC1; transcription terminator for CYC1
   6041..6131    -  promoter       AmpR promoter (fragment): bla
   6226..35      +  CDS            rop (fragment) (across the origin): Rop protein, which maintains plasmids at low copy number; rop
