[The description below was written by a language model from this plasmid's Addgene catalogue record and pLannotate feature annotations shown in this document.]
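Description:
pXP218 is an empty yeast expression backbone of 6,226 bp built on pUC18, from a vector set designed for systematic metabolic engineering in Saccharomyces cerevisiae. It is an E. coli–yeast shuttle plasmid. In bacteria it replicates from the high-copy ColE1/pUC origin and is selected through the AmpR β-lactamase gene. In yeast it is maintained episomally by the 2μ origin, which typically gives multicopy propagation, and is selected by complementation of uracil auxotrophy with URA3 driven by its native promoter. Remnants of the pUC18 lac region (lacZα fragments, lac promoter and operator, CAP site) and small bom, rop and lacI fragments are backbone leftovers with no evident role in the design.

The URA3 marker cassette is flanked by two loxP sites annotated on the same strand, an arrangement that allows Cre recombinase to excise the marker. Because URA3 is also counterselectable with 5-fluoroorotic acid, marker loss can be selected for and the marker reused in successive engineering steps. No gene is inserted; a coding sequence of interest is cloned between the retained SpeI and XhoI sites. The feature table shows a CYC1 transcription terminator next to an unannotated stretch of roughly 740 bp that interrupts the AmpR promoter annotation. This gap is presumably where the yeast promoter and cloning sites of the expression cassette lie, but neither the catalogue fields nor the annotation name the promoter, so the record does not state its identity. The plasmid serves as a recipient vector for high-copy expression of pathway or other genes in ura3 yeast strains.
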