Addgene plasmid #26831: pXP218
Purpose: (Empty Backbone)
Depositing lab: Nancy DaSilva & Suzanne Sandmeyer. Depositing organization: University of California, Irvine. Publication: A vector set for systematic metabolic engineering in Saccharomyces cerevisiae. Fang F, Salmon K, Shen MW, Aeling KA, Ito E, Irwin B, Tran UP, Hatfield GW, Da Silva NA, Sandmeyer S. Yeast. 2011 Feb;28(2):123-36. doi: 10.1002/yea.1824. Epub 2010 Oct 8. PubMed 20936606.
Backbone
  Vector backbone: pUC18
  Backbone size (bp): 6226
  Modifications to backbone: N/A
  Vector type: Yeast Expression
  Selectable markers: URA3
Growth in bacteria
  Bacterial resistance: Ampicillin, 100 μg/mL
  Growth temperature: 37°C
  Growth strain: DH5alpha
  Copy number: High Copy
Gene/Insert
  Gene/Insert name: None
  Cloning method: Restriction Enzyme; 5′ cloning site SpeI (not destroyed); 3′ cloning site XhoI (not destroyed)
  Sequencing primers: 5′ N/A
Terms and licenses: Academic/Nonprofit Terms; Industry Terms: Not Available to Industry
How to cite: pXP218 was a gift from Nancy DaSilva & Suzanne Sandmeyer (Addgene plasmid # 26831 ; http://n2t.net/addgene:26831 ; RRID:Addgene_26831)
