>Addgene plasmid #26831 | pXP218 | addgene partial sequence | sequence record 33064 | 26831 with M13pUC-fwd
GTCGACTCTAGAGGATCCCCGGGATAACTTCGTATAATGTATGCTATACGAAGTTATGGGTAATAACTGA
TATAATTAAATTGAAGCTCTAATTTGTGAGTTTAGTATACATGCATTTACTTATAATACAGTTTTTTAGT
TTTGCTGGCCGCATCTTCTCAAATATGCTTCCCAGCCTGCTTTTCTGTAACGTTCACCCTCTACCTTAGC
ATCCCTTCCCTTTGCAAATAGTCCTCTTCCAACAATAATAATGTCAGATCCTGTAGAGACCACATCATCC
ACGGTTCTATACTGTTGACCCAATGCGTCTCCCTTGTCATCTAAACCCACACCGGGTGTCATAATCAACC
AATCGTAACCTTCATCTCTTCCACCCATGTCTCTTTGAGCAATAAAGCCGATAACAAAATCTTTGTCGCT
CTTCGCAATGTCAACAGTACCCTTAGTATATTCTCCAGTAGATAGGGAGCCCTTGCATGACAATTCTGCT
AACATCAAAAGGCCTCTAGGTTCCTTTGTTACTTCTTCTGCCGCCTGCTTCAAACCGCTAACAATACCTG
GGCCCACCACACCGTGTGCATTCGTAATGTCTGCCCATTCTGCTATTCTGTATACACCCGCAGAGTACTG
CAATTTGACTGTATTACCAATGTCAGCAAATTTTCTGTCTTCGAAGAGTAAAAAATTGTACTTGGCGGAT
AATGCCTTTAGCGGCTTAACTGTGCCCTCCATGGAAAAATCAGTCAAGATATCCACATGTGTTTTTAGTA
AACAAATTTTGGGACCTAATGCTTCAACTAACTCCAGTAATTCCTTGGTGGTACGAACATCCAATGAAGC
ACACAAGTTTGTTTGCTTTTCGTGCATGATATTAAATAGCTTGGCAGCAACAGGACTAGGATGAGTAGCA
GCACG
